Addgene plasmid #162651: pUE1-TSP-ORF68 K435A
Purpose: Expresses ORF68 K435A in mammalian cells with an N-terminal TwinStrep tag and HRV 3C protease cleavage site
Depositing lab: Britt Glaunsinger. Depositing organization: University of California, Berkeley. Publication: A pentameric protein ring with novel architecture is required for herpesviral packaging. Didychuk AL, Gates SN, Gardner MR, Strong LM, Martin A, Glaunsinger BA. Elife. 2021 Feb 8;10. pii: 62261. doi: 10.7554/eLife.62261. PubMed 33554858.
Backbone
  Vector backbone: pHEK293 Ultra Expression Vector I
  Backbone manufacturer: Takara
  Backbone size w/o insert (bp): 4632
  Total vector size (bp): 6033
  Vector type: Mammalian Expression
Growth in bacteria
  Bacterial resistance: Ampicillin, 100 μg/mL
  Growth temperature: 37°C
  Growth strain: DH5alpha
  Copy number: High Copy
Gene/Insert
  Gene/Insert name: ORF68
  Species: KSHV (HHV-8)
  Insert size (bp): 1401
  Mutation: Amino acid K435 mutated to alanine
  Promoter: CMV
  Tag / fusion protein: N-terminal 2xStrep-Tag II and HRV 3C site (N terminal on backbone)
  Cloning method: Unknown
  Sequencing primers: 5′ CGCAAATGGGCGGTAGGCGTG; 3′ GTCAAGAAGACAGGGCCAGGTTTC
Terms and licenses: Academic/Nonprofit Terms; Industry Terms: Not Available to Industry
How to cite: pUE1-TSP-ORF68 K435A was a gift from Britt Glaunsinger (Addgene plasmid # 162651 ; http://n2t.net/addgene:162651 ; RRID:Addgene_162651)
