[The description below was written by a language model from this plasmid's Addgene catalogue record and pLannotate feature annotations shown in this document.]
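Description:
pUE1-TSP-ORF68 K435A is a 6,033 bp mammalian expression plasmid built on the commercial pHEK293 Ultra Expression Vector I backbone and designed for high-level transient protein production in mammalian cells. It is propagated in E. coli as a high-copy plasmid through a ColE1/pUC-type origin and is selected with ampicillin via the β-lactamase gene. The annotated fragments of lacZα, lacI, rop and bom, together with the lac promoter and operator, are remnants of the cloning-vector scaffold rather than functional parts of the expression unit. No mammalian selection marker is annotated.

The payload is the 1,401 bp ORF68 coding sequence from Kaposi's sarcoma-associated herpesvirus (HHV-8), carrying a lysine-to-alanine substitution at residue 435. ORF68 is a homolog of the herpesviral UL32 family, which is implicated in cleavage and packaging of the viral genome into capsids. The protein is fused at its N terminus to a Twin-Strep tag followed by an HRV 3C protease site, so it can be captured on Strep-Tactin resin and the tag then removed by cleavage.

Transcription is driven by the CMV immediate-early enhancer and promoter, followed by a truncated HIV-1 5' LTR fragment, which is the region that normally carries the Tat-responsive TAR element. Downstream of ORF68, an EMCV IRES directs translation of HIV-1 Tat from the same transcript, which ends at an HSV TK polyadenylation signal. This arrangement likely forms a positive feedback loop in which Tat boosts output of the bicistronic message. The associated work concerns the pentameric ring architecture of this packaging protein, so the construct probably serves to express and purify a point mutant for structure-function comparison with wild-type ORF68, although the record does not state the specific role of K435.
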