Features (pLannotate 1.2.2; 19 found; start..end, strand, type, name):
     60..363     +  enhancer       CMV enhancer: human cytomegalovirus immediate early enhancer
    364..567     +  promoter       CMV promoter: human cytomegalovirus (CMV) immediate early promoter
    650..799     +  LTR            5' LTR (truncated) (fragment): truncated 5' long terminal repeat (LTR) from HIV-1
    835..899     +  CDS            Twin-Strep-tag (fragment): two Strep-Tag®II moieties connected by a linker for enhanced binding to Strep-Tactin®, an engineered form of streptavidin (Schmidt et al., 2013)
    934..2334    +  CDS            ORF68: UL32_HHV8P - Protein inferred from homology: Swiss-Prot protein existence level 3. Plays a role in efficient localization of neo-synthesized capsids to nuclear replication compartments, thereby controlling cleavage and packaging of virus genomic DNA. From Human herpesvirus 8 type P (isolate GK18) (HHV-8) (Kaposi's sarcoma-associated herpesvirus).
   2338..2360    +  misc_feature   MCS (fragment): pUC18/19 multiple cloning site
   2362..2934    +  misc_feature   IRES: internal ribosome entry site (IRES) of the encephalomyocarditis virus (EMCV)
   2942..3199    +  CDS            tat: TAT_HV1H2 - Experimental evidence at protein level: Swiss-Prot protein existence level 1. Extracellular circulating Tat can be endocytosed by surrounding uninfected cells via the binding to several surface receptors such as CD26, CXCR4, heparan sulfate proteoglycans (HSPG) or LDLR. Neurons are rarely infected, but they internalize Tat via their LDLR. Through its interaction with nuclear HATs, Tat is potentially able to control the acetylation-dependent cellular gene expression. Modulates the expression of many cellular genes involved in cell survival, proliferation or in coding for cytokines o
   3260..3307    +  polyA_signal   HSV TK poly(A) signal: herpes simplex virus thymidine kinase polyadenylation signal (Cole and Stacy, 1985)
   3393..3547    +  CDS            lacZα (fragment): LacZα fragment of β-galactosidase; lacZ fragment
   3553..3652    -  misc_feature   bom (fragment): basis of mobility region from pBR322
   3754..3789    -  CDS            rop (fragment): Rop protein, which maintains plasmids at low copy number; rop
   3884..3988    +  promoter       AmpR promoter: bla
   3989..4849    +  CDS            AmpR: β-lactamase; bla; confers resistance to ampicillin, carbenicillin, and related antibiotics
   5020..5608    +  rep_origin     ori: high-copy-number ColE1/pMB1/pBR322/pUC origin of replication
   5791..5883    +  CDS            lacI (fragment): lac repressor; lacI; The lac repressor binds to the lac operator to inhibit transcription in E. coli. This inhibition can be relieved by adding lactose or isopropyl-β-D-thiogalactopyranoside (IPTG).
   5896..5917    +  protein_bind   CAP binding site: CAP binding activates transcription in the presence of cAMP. E. coli catabolite activator protein
   5932..5962    +  promoter       lac promoter: promoter for the E. coli lac operon
   5970..5986    +  protein_bind   lac operator: The lac repressor binds to the lac operator to inhibit transcription in E. coli. This inhibition can be relieved by adding lactose or isopropyl-β-D-thiogalactopyranoside (IPTG). lac repressor encoded by lacI
>Addgene plasmid #162651 | pUE1-TSP-ORF68 K435A | addgene full sequence | sequence record 320669 | Addgene NGS Result
GAATTCTAATAGTAATCAATTACGGGGTCATTAGTTCATAGCCCATATATGGAGTTCCGCGTTACATAAC
TTACGGTAAATGGCCCGCCTGGCTGACCGCCCAACGACCCCCGCCCATTGACGTCAATAATGACGTATGT
TCCCATAGTAACGCCAATAGGGACTTTCCATTGACGTCAATGGGTGGAGTATTTACGGTAAACTGCCCAC
TTGGCAGTACATCAAGTGTATCATATGCCAAGTACGCCCCCTATTGACGTCAATGACGGTAAATGGCCCG
CCTGGCATTATGCCCAGTACATGACCTTATGGGACTTTCCTACTTGGCAGTACATCTACGTATTAGTCAT
CGCTATTACCATGGTGATGCGGTTTTGGCAGTACATCAATGGGCGTGGATAGCGGTTTGACTCACGGGGA
TTTCCAAGTCTCCACCCCATTGACGTCAATGGGAGTTTGTTTTGGCACCAAAATCAACGGGACTTTCCAA
AATGTCGTAACAACTCCGCCCCATTGACGCAAATGGGCGGTAGGCGTGTACGGTGGGAGGTCTATATAAG
CAGAGCTGGTTTAGTGAACCGAATTCGTACTTCAAGAACTGCTGATATCGAGCTTGCTACAAGGGACTTT
CCGCTGGGGACTTTCCAGGGAGGCGTGGCCTGGGCGGGACTGGGGAGTGGCGAGCCCTCAGATCCTGCAT
ATAAGCAGCTGCTTTTTGCCTGTACTGGGTCTCTCTGGTTAGACCAGATCTGAGCCTGGGAGCTCTCTGG
CTAACTAGGGAACCCACTGCTTAAGCCTCCCCGGGCTCGAATGAGTGCGTGGAGTCATCCTCAATTCGAG
AAAGGTGGAGGTTCTGGCGGTGGATCGGGAGGTTCAGCGTGGAGCCACCCGCAGTTCGAAAAATCCGGAC
TGGAAGTTCTGTTCCAGGGGCCCATGTTTGTTCCCTGGCAACTCGGTACAATTACCCGTCACCGAGATGA
GCTCCAAAAACTACTGGCAGCCTCCCTGCTCCCGGAGCACCCGGAGGAGAGCCTCGGTAACCCCATAATG
ACACAGATTCACCAGTCGCTCCAACCATCTTCCCCCTGCAGGGTCTGTCAGCTCCTATTTTCTCTGGTCC
GCGATTCGTCCACCCCCATGGGTTTCTTCGAGGACTATGCCTGCCTCTGCTTCTTCTGTCTATACGCCCC
ACACTGCTGGACCTCGACCATGGCGGCAGCGGCAGACCTGTGCGAGATCATGCATCTGCACTTTCCAGAA
GAGGAGGCGACATACGGGCTATTCGGACCGGGTCGCCTTATGGGTATCGACTTGCAGCTGCACTTCTTTG
TTCAAAAGTGCTTTAAGACCACCGCCGCCGAAAAAATACTGGGAATATCCAACCTGCAATTTTTAAAATC
AGAATTCATCCGGGGCATGCTCACAGGCACCATCACCTGCAACTTCTGCTTCAAAACGTCCTGGCCCAGG
ACAGACAAGGAGGAGGCCACCGGCCCCACCCCATGCTGCCAGATTACAGACACCACCACCGCACCCGCGA
GCGGCATACCGGAACTAGCCCGGGCCACATTCTGCGGCGCAAGTCGCCCCACAAAGCCCAGCCTACTTCC
CGCGCTAATAGATATCTGGTCCACGAGCTCAGAGCTCCTTGACGAGCCGCGCCCTCGACTGATCGCAAGC
GACATGAGTGAACTCAAATCCGTGGTCGCATCCCACGATCCGTTCTTCTCTCCCCCGCTTCAGGCAGACA
CCTCCCAGGGTCCATGTCTAATGCACCCAACCCTGGGGCTACGATACAAAAACGGGACTGCATCCGTCTG
CCTCCTCTGCGAGTGCCTTGCGGCACACCCAGAGGCACCCAAGGCGCTGCAGACCCTTCAGTGCGAGGTA
ATGGGCCATATAGAAAACAACGTAAAGCTGGTAGACAGAATTGCCTTTGTGTTGGACAACCCATTCGCCA
TGCCATATGTCTCAGATCCGCTACTTAGAGAGCTGATCCGGGGCTGTACCCCACAGGAAATTCACAAGCA
CCTGTTCTGCGACCCGCTGTGCGCCCTCAATGCTAAGGTGGTGTCAGAGGACGTACTATTCCGCCTGCCC
AGGGAGCAGGAGTATAAAAAGCTCAGGGCATCCGCGGCCGCCGGACAGCTCCTCGATGCCAACACCCTGT
TCGACTGCGAGGTCGTGCAGACTTTGGTCTTTCTCTTTAAGGGTCTCCAAAACGCCAGGGTGGGGGCCAC
CACCTCACTAGACATTATTCGGGAGCTAACCGCACAACTAAAAAGACACCGCCTAGACCTGGCCCACCCC
TCACAGACGTCACACTTGTACGCTTGATCGACCTGCAGGCATGCAAGCTTGCCCCTCTCCCTCCCCCCCC
CCTAACGTTACTGGCCGAAGCCGCTTGGAATAAGGCCGGTGTGCGTTTGTCTATATGTTATTTTCCACCA
TATTGCCGTCTTTTGGCAATGTGAGGGCCCGGAAACCTGGCCCTGTCTTCTTGACGAGCATTCCTAGGGG
TCTTTCCCCTCTCGCCAAAGGAATGCAAGGTCTGTTGAATGTCGTGAAGGAAGCAGTTCCTCTGGAAGCT
TCTTGAAGACAAACAACGTCTGTAGCGACCCTTTGCAGGCAGCGGAACCCCCCACCTGGCGACAGGTGCC
TCTGCGGCCAAAAGCCACGTGTATAAGATACACCTGCAAAGGCGGCACAACCCCAGTGCCACGTTGTGAG
TTGGATAGTTGTGGAAAGAGTCAAATGGCTCACCTCAAGCGTATTCAACAAGGGGCTGAAGGATGCCCAG
AAGGTACCCCATTGTATGGGATCTGATCTGGGGCCTCGGTGCACATGCTTTACATGTGTTTAGTCGAGGT
TAAAAAACGTCTAGGCCCCCCGAACCACGGGGACGTGGTTTTCCTTTGAAAAACACGATGATAATGCCAC
CATGGAGCCAGTAGATCCTAGACTAGAGCCCTGGAAGCATCCAGGAAGTCAGCCTAAAACTGCTTGTACC
AATTGCTATTGTAAAAAGTGTTGCTTTCATTGCCAAGTTTGTTTCATAACAAAAGCCTTAGGCATCTCCT
ATGGCAGGAAGAAGCGGAGACAGCGACGAAGAGCTCATCAGAACAGTCAGACTCATCAAGCTTCTCTATC
AAAGCAACCCACCTCCCAACCCCGAGGGGACCCGACAGGCCCGAAGGAATAGGGGGGAGGCTAACTGAAA
CACGGAAGGAGACAATACCGGAAGGAACCCGCGCTATGACGGCAATAAAAAGACAGAATAAAACGCACGG
TGTTGGGTCGTTTGTTCATAAACGCGGGGTTCGGTCCCAGGGCTGGCACTCTGTCGATACCCCACCGAGA
CCCCATTGGGGAGCTTGATATCGATAGCTTGGCACTGGCCGTCGTTTTACAACGTCGTGACTGGGAAAAC
CCTGGCGTTACCCAACTTAATCGCCTTGCAGCACATCCCCCTTTCGCCAGCTGGCGTAATAGCGAAGAGG
CCCGCACCGATCGCCCTTCCCAACAGTTGCGCAGCCTGAATGGCGAATGGCGCCTGATGCGGTATTTTCT
CCTTACGCATCTGTGCGGTATTTCACACCGCATATGGTGCACTCTCAGTACAATCTGCTCTGATGCCGCA
TAGTTAAGCCAGCCCCGACACCCGCCAACACCCGCTGACGCGCCCTGACGGGCTTGTCTGCTCCCGGCAT
CCGCTTACAGACAAGCTGTGACCGTCTCCGGGAGCTGCATGTGTCAGAGGTTTTCACCGTCATCACCGAA
ACGCGCGAGACGAAAGGGCCTCGTGATACGCCTATTTTTATAGGTTAATGTCATGATAATAATGGTTTCT
TAGACGTCAGGTGGCACTTTTCGGGGAAATGTGCGCGGAACCCCTATTTGTTTATTTTTCTAAATACATT
CAAATATGTATCCGCTCATGAGACAATAACCCTGATAAATGCTTCAATAATATTGAAAAAGGAAGAGTAT
GAGTATTCAACATTTCCGTGTCGCCCTTATTCCCTTTTTTGCGGCATTTTGCCTTCCTGTTTTTGCTCAC
CCAGAAACGCTGGTGAAAGTAAAAGATGCTGAAGATCAGTTGGGTGCACGAGTGGGTTACATCGAACTGG
ATCTCAACAGCGGTAAGATCCTTGAGAGTTTTCGCCCCGAAGAACGTTTTCCAATGATGAGCACTTTTAA
AGTTCTGCTATGTGGCGCGGTATTATCCCGTATTGACGCCGGGCAAGAGCAACTCGGTCGCCGCATACAC
TATTCTCAGAATGACTTGGTTGAGTACTCACCAGTCACAGAAAAGCATCTTACGGATGGCATGACAGTAA
GAGAATTATGCAGTGCTGCCATAACCATGAGTGATAACACTGCGGCCAACTTACTTCTGACAACGATCGG
AGGACCGAAGGAGCTAACCGCTTTTTTGCACAACATGGGGGATCATGTAACTCGCCTTGATCGTTGGGAA
CCGGAGCTGAATGAAGCCATACCAAACGACGAGCGTGACACCACGATGCCTGTAGCAATGGCAACAACGT
TGCGCAAACTATTAACTGGCGAACTACTTACTCTAGCTTCCCGGCAACAATTAATAGACTGGATGGAGGC
GGATAAAGTTGCAGGACCACTTCTGCGCTCGGCCCTTCCGGCTGGCTGGTTTATTGCTGATAAATCTGGA
GCCGGTGAGCGTGGGTCTCGCGGTATCATTGCAGCACTGGGGCCAGATGGTAAGCCCTCCCGTATCGTAG
TTATCTACACGACGGGGAGTCAGGCAACTATGGATGAACGAAATAGACAGATCGCTGAGATAGGTGCCTC
ACTGATTAAGCATTGGTAACTGTCAGACCAAGTTTACTCATATATACTTTAGATTGATTTAAAACTTCAT
TTTTAATTTAAAAGGATCTAGGTGAAGATCCTTTTTGATAATCTCATGACCAAAATCCCTTAACGTGAGT
TTTCGTTCCACTGAGCGTCAGACCCCGTAGAAAAGATCAAAGGATCTTCTTGAGATCCTTTTTTTCTGCG
CGTAATCTGCTGCTTGCAAACAAAAAAACCACCGCTACCAGCGGTGGTTTGTTTGCCGGATCAAGAGCTA
CCAACTCTTTTTCCGAAGGTAACTGGCTTCAGCAGAGCGCAGATACCAAATACTGTTCTTCTAGTGTAGC
CGTAGTTAGGCCACCACTTCAAGAACTCTGTAGCACCGCCTACATACCTCGCTCTGCTAATCCTGTTACC
AGTGGCTGCTGCCAGTGGCGATAAGTCGTGTCTTACCGGGTTGGACTCAAGACGATAGTTACCGGATAAG
GCGCAGCGGTCGGGCTGAACGGGGGGTTCGTGCACACAGCCCAGCTTGGAGCGAACGACCTACACCGAAC
TGAGATACCTACAGCGTGAGCTATGAGAAAGCGCCACGCTTCCCGAAGGGAGAAAGGCGGACAGGTATCC
GGTAAGCGGCAGGGTCGGAACAGGAGAGCGCACGAGGGAGCTTCCAGGGGGAAACGCCTGGTATCTTTAT
AGTCCTGTCGGGTTTCGCCACCTCTGACTTGAGCGTCGATTTTTGTGATGCTCGTCAGGGGGGCGGAGCC
TATGGAAAAACGCCAGCAACGCGGCCTTTTTACGGTTCCTGGCCTTTTGCTGGCCTTTTGCTCACATGTT
CTTTCCTGCGTTATCCCCTGATTCTGTGGATAACCGTATTACCGCCTTTGAGTGAGCTGATACCGCTCGC
CGCAGCCGAACGACCGAGCGCAGCGAGTCAGTGAGCGAGGAAGCGGAAGAGCGCCCAATACGCAAACCGC
CTCTCCCCGCGCGTTGGCCGATTCATTAATGCAGCTGGCACGACAGGTTTCCCGACTGGAAAGCGGGCAG
TGAGCGCAACGCAATTAATGTGAGTTAGCTCACTCATTAGGCACCCCAGGCTTTACACTTTATGCTTCCG
GCTCGTATGTTGTGTGGAATTGTGAGCGGATAACAATTTCACACAGGAAACAGCTATGACCATGATTACG
AATTATCGATATC
